Addgene plasmid #20348: pWS-TK2
Purpose: (Empty Backbone)
Depositing lab: Mario Capecchi. Depositing organization: University of Utah. Publication: A protocol for constructing gene targeting vectors: generating knockout mice for the cadherin family and beyond. Wu S, Ying G, Wu Q, Capecchi MR. Nat Protoc. 2008 . 3(6):1056-76. 10.1038/nprot.2008.70 PubMed 18546598.
Backbone
  Vector backbone: N/A
  Vector type: Mouse Targeting
Growth in bacteria
  Bacterial resistance: Chloramphenicol and Ampicillin, 25 & 100 μg/mL
  Growth temperature: 37°C
  Growth strain: DB3.1
  Copy number: High Copy
Gene/Insert
  Gene/Insert name: pWS-TK2
  Species: cloning vector
  GenBank ID: EU530623
  Cloning method: Gateway Cloning
  Sequencing primers: 5′ T7
Terms and licenses: Academic/Nonprofit Terms; Industry Terms: Not Available to Industry
Depositor comments: The deposited sequence file of pWS-TK2 is from compilation of previous plasmids, and only part of it has been re-sequenced. There is a gap between author's sequence and Addgene sequence that will NOT affect the use of this plasmid. Please also note that Addgene's quality control sequencing indicates that the PacI and SgfI sites present in the depositor's map are not present in the plasmid's actual sequence. pWS-TK2 is designed to have two variants of thymidine kinase gene from herpes virus.
How to cite: pWS-TK2 was a gift from Mario Capecchi (Addgene plasmid # 20348 ; http://n2t.net/addgene:20348 ; RRID:Addgene_20348)
