[The description below was written by a language model from this plasmid's Addgene catalogue record and pLannotate feature annotations shown in this document.]
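Description:
pWS-TK2 is an empty Gateway destination backbone for building mouse gene-targeting vectors. It is a high-copy E. coli plasmid of about 8.5 kb carrying a ColE1/pUC-type origin and an ampicillin resistance gene under its own promoter. The record gives no parental backbone. Short fragments of lacI, lacZα, bom and rop appear to be remnants of earlier cloning vectors.

The centre of the plasmid is a standard Gateway selection cassette bounded by attR1 and attR2, containing a chloramphenicol acetyltransferase gene and the ccdB toxin gene. Because ccdB poisons DNA gyrase in ordinary strains, the unrecombined vector is maintained in the ccdB-tolerant strain DB3.1 under combined ampicillin and chloramphenicol selection. In an LR recombination, an entry clone's insert, here presumably the homology arms and positive selection marker of a targeting construct, replaces the CmR-ccdB cassette, and correct products are recovered in ccdB-sensitive hosts.

The attR cassette is flanked by two herpes simplex virus thymidine kinase genes, which the depositor describes as two variants of the gene. The upstream copy is annotated as an HSV-2-type TK behind an HSV TK promoter fragment, followed by a fragment of viral gH sequence. The downstream copy is an HSV TK with a minimal TK promoter, TK 5' UTR and TK polyadenylation signal. TK confers sensitivity to nucleoside analogues such as ganciclovir. A copy at each end of the targeting insert therefore allows negative selection against random integrants, whereas homologous recombinants lose both copies. A T7 promoter upstream serves as a sequencing primer site.

The depositor notes that the submitted sequence was compiled from earlier plasmids and only partly re-sequenced. It has a gap relative to the repository's sequence that is said not to affect use. The PacI and SgfI sites shown on the depositor's map were not found in quality-control sequencing.
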