Features (pLannotate 1.2.2; 24 found; start..end, strand, type, name):
      1..861     +  CDS            AmpR: β-lactamase; bla; confers resistance to ampicillin, carbenicillin, and related antibiotics
   1032..1620    +  rep_origin     ori: high-copy-number ColE1/pMB1/pBR322/pUC origin of replication
   1803..1856    +  CDS            lacI (fragment): lac repressor; lacI; The lac repressor binds to the lac operator to inhibit transcription in E. coli. This inhibition can be relieved by adding lactose or isopropyl-β-D-thiogalactopyranoside (IPTG).
   1878..1896    +  promoter       T7 promoter: promoter for bacteriophage T7 RNA polymerase
   2155..2291    +  promoter       HSV TK promoter (fragment): herpes simplex virus thymidine kinase promoter
   2373..3500    +  CDS            TK: KITH_HHV23 - Experimental evidence at protein level: Swiss-Prot protein existence level 1. Catalyzes the transfer of the gamma-phospho group of ATP to thymidine to generate dTMP in the salvage pathway of pyrimidine synthesis. The dTMP serves as a substrate for DNA polymerase during viral DNA replication. Allows the virus to be reactivated and to grow in non-proliferative cells lacking a high concentration of phosphorylated nucleic acid precursors. From Human herpesvirus 2 (strain 333) (HHV-2) (Human herpes simplex virus 2). Used in molecular biology as a selectable marker to identify transfect
   3840..4211    +  CDS            gH (fragment): GH_HHV2H - Experimental evidence at protein level: Swiss-Prot protein existence level 1. The heterodimer glycoprotein H-glycoprotein L is required for the fusion of viral and plasma membranes leading to virus entry into the host cell. Following initial binding to host receptor, membrane fusion is mediated by the fusion machinery composed of gB and the heterodimer gH/gL. May also be involved in the fusion between the virion envelope and the outer nuclear membrane during virion morphogenesis (By similarity). Interaction with host integrins ITGAV/ITGB3 triggers release of cytosolic Ca(2+) and FAK
   4216..4241    -  misc_feature   MCS (fragment): pUC18/19 multiple cloning site
   4265..4389    +  protein_bind   attR1: mutant version of attR; recombination site for the Gateway® LR reaction LR Clonase™
   4414..4444    +  promoter       lac UV5 promoter: E. coli lac promoter with an "up" mutation
   4468..4497    +  promoter       cat promoter (fragment): promoter of the E. coli cat gene encoding chloramphenicol acetyltransferase
   4498..5157    +  CDS            CmR: chloramphenicol acetyltransferase; cat; confers resistance to chloramphenicol
   5336..5494    +  CDS            ccdA (fragment): CCDA_ECO57 - Also known as H, letA. Experimental evidence at protein level: Swiss-Prot protein existence level 1. Antitoxin component of a type II toxin-antitoxin (TA) system which inhibits the post-segregational killing (PSK) of plasmid-free cells, also referred to as a plasmid addiction system. Binds to and blocks the activity of CcdB; will also remove bound CcdB protein from the CcdB-GyrA complex by forming a CcdA-CcdB complex, a process termed rejuvenation. Functions as a transcriptional corepressor for the ccdAB operon, repression also requires CcdB (By similarity). From Escherichia coli
   5499..5801    +  CDS            ccdB: CCDB_ECOLI - Also known as G, letB, letD. Experimental evidence at protein level: Swiss-Prot protein existence level 1. Toxic component of a type II toxin-antitoxin (TA) system, functioning in plasmid maintainence. Responsible for the post- segregational killing (PSK) of plasmid-free cells, also referred to as a plasmid addiction system. Half-life of over 2 hours. Cell killing by CcdB is accompanied by filamentation, defects in chromosome and plasmid segregation, defects in cell division, formation of anucleate cells, decreased DNA synthesis and plasmid loss. Interferes with the activity of DN
   5845..5969    -  protein_bind   attR2: mutant version of attR; recombination site for the Gateway® LR reaction LR Clonase™
   6214..6276    +  promoter       Mini-TK promoter: minimal herpes simplex virus (HSV) thymidine kinase promoter
   6298..6337    +  5'UTR          HSV TK 5'-UTR: 5' untranslated region from the herpes simplex virus thymidine kinase gene
   6355..7485    +  CDS            HSV TK: herpes simplex virus thymidine kinase confers sensitivity to nucleoside analogs such as acyclovir or ganciclovir
   7527..7575    +  polyA_signal   HSV TK poly(A) signal: herpes simplex virus thymidine kinase polyadenylation signal (Cole and Stacy, 1985)
   7666..7682    -  polyA_signal   bGH poly(A) signal (fragment): bovine growth hormone polyadenylation signal
   7878..8032    +  CDS            lacZα (fragment): LacZα fragment of β-galactosidase; lacZ fragment
   8038..8137    -  misc_feature   bom (fragment): basis of mobility region from pBR322
   8239..8274    -  CDS            rop (fragment): Rop protein, which maintains plasmids at low copy number; rop
   8369..8473    +  promoter       AmpR promoter: bla
>Addgene plasmid #20348 | pWS-TK2 | addgene full sequence | sequence record 311628 | Addgene NGS Result
ATGAGTATTCAACATTTCCGTGTCGCCCTTATTCCCTTTTTTGCGGCATTTTGCCTTCCTGTTTTTGCTC
ACCCAGAAACGCTGGTGAAAGTAAAAGATGCTGAAGATCAGTTGGGTGCACGAGTGGGTTACATCGAACT
GGATCTCAACAGCGGTAAGATCCTTGAGAGTTTTCGCCCCGAAGAACGTTTTCCAATGATGAGCACTTTT
AAAGTTCTGCTATGTGGCGCGGTATTATCCCGTATTGACGCCGGGCAAGAGCAACTCGGTCGCCGCATAC
ACTATTCTCAGAATGACTTGGTTGAGTACTCACCAGTCACAGAAAAGCATCTTACGGATGGCATGACAGT
AAGAGAATTATGCAGTGCTGCCATAACCATGAGTGATAACACTGCGGCCAACTTACTTCTGACAACGATC
GGAGGACCGAAGGAGCTAACCGCTTTTTTGCACAACATGGGGGATCATGTAACTCGCCTTGATCGTTGGG
AACCGGAGCTGAATGAAGCCATACCAAACGACGAGCGTGACACCACGATGCCTGTAGCAATGGCAACAAC
GTTGCGCAAACTATTAACTGGCGAACTACTTACTCTAGCTTCCCGGCAACAATTAATAGACTGGATGGAG
GCGGATAAAGTTGCAGGACCACTTCTGCGCTCGGCCCTTCCGGCTGGCTGGTTTATTGCTGATAAATCTG
GAGCCGGTGAGCGTGGGTCTCGCGGTATCATTGCAGCACTGGGGCCAGATGGTAAGCCCTCCCGTATCGT
AGTTATCTACACGACGGGGAGTCAGGCAACTATGGATGAACGAAATAGACAGATCGCTGAGATAGGTGCC
TCACTGATTAAGCATTGGTAACTGTCAGACCAAGTTTACTCATATATACTTTAGATTGATTTAAAACTTC
ATTTTTAATTTAAAAGGATCTAGGTGAAGATCCTTTTTGATAATCTCATGACCAAAATCCCTTAACGTGA
GTTTTCGTTCCACTGAGCGTCAGACCCCGTAGAAAAGATCAAAGGATCTTCTTGAGATCCTTTTTTTCTG
CGCGTAATCTGCTGCTTGCAAACAAAAAAACCACCGCTACCAGCGGTGGTTTGTTTGCCGGATCAAGAGC
TACCAACTCTTTTTCCGAAGGTAACTGGCTTCAGCAGAGCGCAGATACCAAATACTGTTCTTCTAGTGTA
GCCGTAGTTAGGCCACCACTTCAAGAACTCTGTAGCACCGCCTACATACCTCGCTCTGCTAATCCTGTTA
CCAGTGGCTGCTGCCAGTGGCGATAAGTCGTGTCTTACCGGGTTGGACTCAAGACGATAGTTACCGGATA
AGGCGCAGCGGTCGGGCTGAACGGGGGGTTCGTGCACACAGCCCAGCTTGGAGCGAACGACCTACACCGA
ACTGAGATACCTACAGCGTGAGCTATGAGAAAGCGCCACGCTTCCCGAAGGGAGAAAGGCGGACAGGTAT
CCGGTAAGCGGCAGGGTCGGAACAGGAGAGCGCACGAGGGAGCTTCCAGGGGGAAACGCCTGGTATCTTT
ATAGTCCTGTCGGGTTTCGCCACCTCTGACTTGAGCGTCGATTTTTGTGATGCTCGTCAGGGGGGCGGAG
CCTATGGAAAAACGCCAGCAACGCGGCCTTTTTACGGTTCCTGGCCTTTTGCTGGCCTTTTGCTCACATG
TTCTTTCCTGCGTTATCCCCTGATTCTGTGGATAACCGTATTACCGCCTTTGAGTGAGCTGATACCGCTC
GCCGCAGCCGAACGACCGAGCGCAGCGAGTCAGTGAGCGAGGAAGCGGAAGAGCGCCCAATACGCAAACC
GCCTCTCCCCGCGCGTTGGCCGATTCATTAATGCAGGTTAACCTGGCTTATCGAAATTAATACGACTCAC
TATAGGGAGACCGGCAGATCCGGCGCGCCTGCAGGCGCGCCACTAGTTAATTATTTAAATCGATGCGACG
CTAGCGGCCGCGTTTAAACGGCCCTCGACTCTAGTCGAGATCCTCTAGTCGAGCAGTGTGGTTTTCAAGA
GGAAGCAAAAAGCCTCTCCACCCAGGCCTGGAATGTTTCCACCCAATGTCGAGCAGTGTGGTTTTGCAAG
AGGAAGCAAAAAGCCTCTCCACCCAGGCCTGGAATGTTTCCACCCAATGTCGAGCAAACCCCGCCCAGCG
TCTTGTCATTGGCGAATTCGAACACGCAGATGCAGTCTGGGCGGCGCGGCCCGAGGTCCACTTCGCATAT
TAAGGTGACGCGCGTGGCCTCGAACAGCGAGCGACCCTGCAGCGACCCGCTCATCAGCGTCAGCAGCGTT
CCACAAATCCTGGTGGCGTTGAACTCCCGCACCTCTCGGGCGAACGCCTTGTAGAAGCGGGTATGGCTTC
TCACGCCGGCCAACAGCACGCGCCTGCGTTCGGTCAGGCTGCTCGTGCGAGCGGGCCTACCGACGGCCGC
GCGGCGTCCCGTCCTAGCCATCGCCAGGGGGCCTCCGAAGCCCGCGGGGATCCGGAGCTGCCCACGCTGC
TGCGGGTTTATATAGACGGACCCCACGGGGTGGGGAAGACCACCACCTCCGCGCAGCTGATGGAGGCCCT
GGGGCCGCGCGACAATATCGTCTACGTCCCCGAGCCGATGACTTACTGGCAGGTGCTGGGGGCCTCCGAG
ACCCTGACGAACATCTACAACACGCAGCACCGTCTGGACCGCGGCGAGATATCGGCCGGGGAGGCGGCGG
TGGTAATGACCAGCGCCCAGATAACAATGAGCACGCCTTATGCGGCGACGGACGCCGTTTTGGCTCCTCA
TATCGGGGGGGAGGCTGTGGGCCCGCAAGCCCCGCCCCCGGCCCTCACCCTTGTTTTCGACCGGCACCCT
ATCGCCTCCCTGCTGTGCTACCCGGCCGCGCGGTACCTCATGGGAAGCATGACCCCCCAGGCCGTGTTGG
CGTTCGTGGCCCTCATGCCCCCGACCGCGCCCGGCACGAACCTGGTCCTGGGTGTCCTTCCGGAGGCCGA
ACACGCCGACCGCCTGGCCAGACGCCAACGCCCGGGCGAGCGGCTTGACCTGGCCATGCTGTCCGCCATT
CGCCGTGTCTACGATCTACTCGCCAACACGGTGCGGTACCTGCAGCGCGGCGGGAGGTGGCGGGAGGACT
GGGGCCGGCTGACGGGGGTCGCCGCGGCGACCCCGCGCCCCGACCCCGAGGACGGCGCGGGGTCTCTGCC
CCGCATCGAGGACACGCTGTTTGCCCTGTTCCGCGTTCCCGAGCTGCTGGCCCCCAACGGGGACTTGTAC
CACATTTTTGCCTGGGTCTTGGACGTCTTGGCCGACCGCCTCCTTCCGATGCATCTATTTGTCCTGGATT
ACGATCAGTCGCCCGTCGGGTGTCGAGACGCCCTGTTGCGCCTCACCGCCGGGATGATCCCAACCCGCGT
CACAACCGCCGGGTCCATCGCCGAGATACGCGACCTGGCGCGCACGTTTGCCCGCGAGGTGGGGGGAGTT
TAGTTCAAACACGGAAGCCCGAACGGAAGGCCTCCCGGCGATGACGGCAATAAAAGAACAGAATAAAAGG
CATTGTTGTCGTGTGGTGTGTCCATAAGCGCGGGGGTTCGGGGCCAGGGCTGGCACCGTATCAGCACCCC
ACCGAAAAACGGAGCGGGCCGATCCGTCCTTGTTTTCGGTCTGGTACTCCCTTTGTGCTTTTACCCTCAC
CCCACCCCATCCTTTGGCCCGCGCTTACGGCAACAAAGGGCCTCCGATAGCCTCCGAGGTGCGGAGCCTC
TTTGGGCCGTGGGTACGGACACCCCCCCATCTGCGGACTGGCAGCCGGGACGGACGACCATGGGCCCCGG
TCTGTGGGTGGTGATGGGGGTCCTGGTGGGCGTTGCCGGGGGCCATGACACGTACTGGACGGAGCAAATC
GACCCGTGGTTTTTGCACGGTCTGGGGTTGGCCCGCACGTACTGGCGCGACACAAACACCGGGCGTCTGT
GGTTGCCCAACACCCCCGACGCCAGCGACCCCCAGCGCGGACGCTTGGCGCCCCCGGGCGAACTCAACCT
GACTACGGCATCCGTGCCCATGCTTCGGTGGTACGCCGAGCGCTTTTGTTTCGTGTTGGTCACCACGGCC
GAGTTTCCTCGGGACCCCGGGCAGCTGCTTTACATCCCAAAGACCTATCTGCTCGGCCGGCCTCGGAACG
CGAGCCTGCCCGGAAGATCCCCGGGTACCGAGCTCGAATTCATCGTCACCATCACCTCGAATCAACAAGT
TTGTACAAAAAAGCTGAACGAGAAACGTAAAATGATATAAATATCAATATATTAAATTAGATTTTGCATA
AAAAACAGACTACATAATACTGTAAAACACAACATATCCAGTCACTATGGCGGCCGCATTAGGCACCCCA
GGCTTTACACTTTATGCTTCCGGCTCGTATAATGTGTGGATTTTGAGTTAGGATCCGTCGAGATTTTCAG
GAGCTAAGGAAGCTAAAATGGAGAAAAAAATCACTGGATATACCACCGTTGATATATCCCAATGGCATCG
TAAAGAACATTTTGAGGCATTTCAGTCAGTTGCTCAATGTACCTATAACCAGACCGTTCAGCTGGATATT
ACGGCCTTTTTAAAGACCGTAAAGAAAAATAAGCACAAGTTTTATCCGGCCTTTATTCACATTCTTGCCC
GCCTGATGAATGCTCATCCGGAATTCCGTATGGCAATGAAAGACGGTGAGCTGGTGATATGGGATAGTGT
TCACCCTTGTTACACCGTTTTCCATGAGCAAACTGAAACGTTTTCATCGCTCTGGAGTGAATACCACGAC
GATTTCCGGCAGTTTCTACACATATATTCGCAAGATGTGGCGTGTTACGGTGAAAACCTGGCCTATTTCC
CTAAAGGGTTTATTGAGAATATGTTTTTCGTCTCAGCCAATCCCTGGGTGAGTTTCACCAGTTTTGATTT
AAACGTGGCCAATATGGACAACTTCTTCGCCCCCGTTTTCACCATGGGCAAATATTATACGCAAGGCGAC
AAGGTGCTGATGCCGCTGGCGATTCAGGTTCATCATGCCGTTTGTGATGGCTTCCATGTCGGCAGAATGC
TTAATGAATTACAACAGTACTGCGATGAGTGGCAGGGCGGGGCGTAAAGATCTGGATCCGGCTTACTAAA
AGCCAGATAACAGTATGCGTATTTGCGCGCTGATTTTTGCGGTATAAGAATATATACTGATATGTATACC
CGAAGTATGTCAAAAAGAGGTATGCTATGAAGCAGCGTATTACAGTGACAGTTGACAGCGACAGCTATCA
GTTGCTCAAGGCATATATGATGTCAATATCTCCGGTCTGGTAAGCACAACCATGCAGAATGAAGCCCGTC
GTCTGCGTGCCGAACGCTGGAAAGCGGAAAATCAGGAAGGGATGGCTGAGGTCGCCCGGTTTATTGAAAT
GAACGGCTCTTTTGCTGACGAGAACAGGGGCTGGTGAAATGCAGTTTAAGGTTTACACCTATAAAAGAGA
GAGCCGTTATCGTCTGTTTGTGGATGTACAGAGTGATATTATTGACACGCCCGGGCGACGGATGGTGATC
CCCCTGGCCAGTGCACGTCTGCTGTCAGATAAAGTCTCCCGTGAACTTTACCCGGTGGTGCATATCGGGG
ATGAAAGCTGGCGCATGATGACCACCGATATGGCCAGTGTGCCGGTCTCCGTTATCGGGGAAGAAGTGGC
TGATCTCAGCCACCGCGAAAATGACATCAAAAACGCCATTAACCTGATGTTCTGGGGAATATAAATGTCA
GGCTCCCTTATACACAGCCAGTCTGCAGGTCGACCATAGTGACTGGATATGTTGTGTTTTACAGTATTAT
GTAGTCTGTTTTTTATGCAAAATCTAATTTAATATATTGATATTTATATCATTTTACGTTTCTCGTTCAG
CTTTCTTGTACAAAGTGGTTGATTCGAGGCTGCTAACAAATCGAGCAGTGTGGTTTTCAAGAGGAAGCAA
AAAGCCTCTCCACCCAGGCCTGGAATGTTTCCACCCAATGTCGAGCAGTGTGGTTTTGCAAGAGGAAGCA
AAAAGCCTCTCCACCCAGGCCTGGAATGTTTCCACCCAATGTCGAGCAAACCCCGCCCAGCGTCTTGTCA
TTGGCGAATTCGAACACGCAGATGCAGTCGGGGCGGCGCGGTCCGAGGTCCACTTCGCATATTAAGGTGA
CGCGTGTGGCCTCGAACACCGAGCGACCCTGCAGCGACCCGCTTAACAGCGTCAACAGCGTGCCGCAGAT
CTTGGTGGCGTGAAACTCCCGCACCTCTTCGGCCAGCGCCTTGTAGAAGCGCGTATGGCTTCGTACCCCG
GCCATCAACACGCGTCTGCGTTCGACCAGGCTGCGCGTTCTCGCGGCCATAGCAACCGACGTACGGCGTT
GCGCCCTCGCCGGCAGCAAGAAGCCACGGAAGTCCGCCCGGAGCAGAAAATGCCCACGCTACTGCGGGTT
TATATAGACGGTCCCCACGGGATGGGGAAAACCACCACCACGCAACTGCTGGTGGCCCTGGGTTCGCGCG
ACGATATCGTCTACGTACCCGAGCCGATGACTTACTGGCGGGTGCTGGGGGCTTCCGAGACAATCGCGAA
CATCTACACCACACAACACCGCCTCGACCAGGGTGAGATATCGGCCGGGGACGCGGCGGTGGTAATGACA
AGCGCCCAGATAACAATGGGCATGCCTTATGCCGTGACCGACGCCGTTCTGGCTCCTCATATCGGGGGGG
AGGCTGGGAGCTCACATGCCCCGCCCCCGGCCCTCACCCTCATCTTCGACCGCCATCCCATCGCCGCCCT
CCTGTGCTACCCGGCCGCGCGGTACCTTATGGGCAGCATGACCCCCCAGGCCGTGCTGGCGTTCGTGGCC
CTCATCCCGCCGACCTTGCCCGGCACCAACATCGTGCTTGGGGCCCTTCCGGAGGACAGACACATCGACC
GCCTGGCCAAACGCCAGCGCCCCGGCGAGCGGCTGGACCTGGCTATGCTGGCTGCGATTCGCCGCGTTTA
CGGGCTACTTGCCAATACGGTGCGGTATCTGCAGTGCGGCGGGTCGTGGCGGGAGGACTGGGGACAGCTT
TCGGGGACGGCCGTGCCGCCCCAGGGTGCCGAGCCCCAGAGCAACGCGGGCCCACGACCCCATATCGGGG
ACACGTTATTTACCCTGTTTCGGGCCCCCGAGTTGCTGGCCCCCAACGGCGACCTGTATAACGTGTTTGC
CTGGGCCTTGGACGTCTTGGCCAAACGCCTCCGTTCCATGCACGTCTTTATCCTGGATTACGACCAATCG
CCCGCCGGCTGCCGGGACGCCCTGCTGCAACTTACCTCCGGGATGGTCCAGACCCACGTCACCACCCCCG
GCTCCATACCGACGATATGCGACCTGGCGCGCACGTTTGCCCGGGAGATGGGGGAGGCTAACTGAAACAC
GGAAGGAGACAATACCGGAAGGAACCCGCGCTATGACGGCAATAAAAAGACAGAATAAAACGCACGGGTG
TTGGGTCGTTTGTTCATAAACGCGGGGTTCGGTCCCAGGGCTGGCACTCTGTCGATACCCCACCGAGACC
CCATTGGGGCCAATACGCCCGCGTTTCTTCCTTTTCCCCACCCCACCCCCCAAGTTCGGGTGAAGGCCCA
GGGCTCGCAGCCAACGTCGGGGCGGCAGGCCCTGCCATAGCCACTGGCCCCGTGGGTTAGGGACGGGGTC
CCCCATGGGGAATGGTTTATGGTTCGTGGGGGTTATTATTTTGGGCGTTGCGTGGGGTCAGGTCCACGAC
CCAAGCTTGGCTGCAGGTCGAGCTCGCGAAAGCTTGGCACTGGCCGTCGTTTTACAACGTCGTGACTGGG
AAAACCCTGGCGTTACCCAACTTAATCGCCTTGCAGCACATCCCCCTTTCGCCAGCTGGCGTAATAGCGA
AGAGGCCCGCACCGATCGCCCTTCCCAACAGTTGCGCAGCCTGAATGGCGAATGGCGCCTGATGCGGTAT
TTTCTCCTTACGCATCTGTGCGGTATTTCACACCGCATATGGTGCACTCTCAGTACAATCTGCTCTGATG
CCGCATAGTTAAGCCAGCCCCGACACCCGCCAACACCCGCTGACGCGCCCTGACGGGCTTGTCTGCTCCC
GGCATCCGCTTACAGACAAGCTGTGACCGTCTCCGGGAGCTGCATGTGTCAGAGGTTTTCACCGTCATCA
CCGAAACGCGCGAGACGAAAGGGCCTCGTGATACGCCTATTTTTATAGGTTAATGTCATGATAATAATGG
TTTCTTAGACGTCAGGTGGCACTTTTCGGGGAAATGTGCGCGGAACCCCTATTTGTTTATTTTTCTAAAT
ACATTCAAATATGTATCCGCTCATGAGACAATAACCCTGATAAATGCTTCAATAATATTGAAAAAGGAAG
AGT
