>Addgene plasmid #20348 | pWS-TK2 | addgene partial sequence | sequence record 73815 | T7 5'-TAATACGACTCACTATAGGG-3'
CGGCGCGCCTGCAGGCGCGCCACTAGTTAATTATTTAAATCGATGCGACGCTAGCGGCCGCGTTTAAACG
GCCCTCGACTCTAGTCGAGATCCTCTAGTCGAGCAGTGTGGTTTTCAAGAGGAAGCAAAAAGCCTCTCCA
CCCAGGCCTGGAATGTTTCCACCCAATGTCGAGCAGTGTGGTTTTGCAAGAGGAAGCAAAAAGCCTCTCC
ACCCAGGCCTGGAATGTTTCCACCCAATGTCGAGCAAACCCCGCCCAGCGTCTTGTCATTGGCGAATTCG
AACACGCAGATGCAGTCTGGGCGGCGCGGCCCGAGGTCCACTTCGCATATTAAGGTGACGCGCGTGGCCT
CGAACAGCGAGCGACCCTGCAGCGACCCGCTCATCAGCGTCAGCAGCGTTCCACAAATCCTGGTGGCGTT
GAACTCCCGCACCTCTCGGGCGAACGCCTTGTAGAAGCGGGTATGGCTTCTCACGCCGGCCAACAGCACG
CGCCTGCGTTCGGTCAGGCTGCTCGTGCGAGCGGGCCTACCGACGGCCGCGCGGCGTCCCGTCCTAGCCA
TCGCCAGGGGGCCTCCGAAGCCCGCGGGGATCCGGAGCTGCCCACGCTGCTGCGGGTTTATATAGACGGA
CCCCACGGGGTGGGGAAGACCACCACCTCCGCGCAGCTGATGGAGGCCCTGGGGCCGCGCGACAATATCG
TCTACGTCCCCGAGCCGATGACTTACTGGCAGGTGCTGGGGGCCTCCGAGACCCTGACGAACATCTACAA
CACGCAGCACCGTCTGGACCGCGGCGAGATATCGGCCGGGGAGGCGGCGGTGGTAATGACCAGCGCCCAG
ATAACAATGAGCACGCCTTATGCGGCGACGGACGCCGTTTTGGCTCCTCATATCGGGGGGGAGGCTGTGG
GCCCGCAAGCCCCGCCCCCGGCCCTCACCCTTGTTTTCGACCGGCACCCTATCGCCTCCCTGCTGTGCTA
CCCGGCCGCGCGGTACCTCATGGGAAGCATGACCCCCCAGGCCGTGTTGGCGTTCGTGGCCCTCATGCCC
C
