>Addgene plasmid #20348 | pWS-TK2 | addgene partial sequence | sequence record 73816 | ccdB-fwd 5'-GCATGATGACCACCGATATG-3'
CGGTCTCCGTTATCGGGGAAGAAGTGGCTGATCTCAGCCACCGCGAAAATGACATCAAAAACGCCATTAA
CCTGATGTTCTGGGGAATATAAATGTCAGGCTCCCTTATACACAGCCAGTCTGCAGGTCGACCATAGTGA
CTGGATATGTTGTGTTTTACAGTATTATGTAGTCTGTTTTTTATGCAAAATCTAATTTAATATATTGATA
TTTATATCATTTTACGTTTCTCGTTCAGCTTTCTTGTACAAAGTGGTTGATTCGAGGCTGCTAACAAATC
GAGCAGTGTGGTTTTCAAGAGGAAGCAAAAAGCCTCTCCACCCAGGCCTGGAATGTTTCCACCCAATGTC
GAGCAGTGTGGTTTTGCAAGAGGAAGCAAAAAGCCTCTCCACCCAGGCCTGGAATGTTTCCACCCAATGT
CGAGCAAACCCCGCCCAGCGTCTTGTCATTGGCGAATTCGAACACGCAGATGCAGTCGGGGCGGCGCGGT
CCGAGGTCCACTTCGCATATTAAGGTGACGCGTGTGGCCTCGAACACCGAGCGACCCTGCAGCGACCCGC
TTAACAGCGTCAACAGCGTGCCGCAGATCTTGGTGGCGTGAAACTCCCGCACCTCTTCGGCCAGCGCCTT
GTAGAAGCGCGTATGGCTTCGTACCCCGGCCATCAACACGCGTCTGCGTTCGACCAGGCTGCGCGTTCTC
GCGGCCATAGCAACCGACGTACGGCGTTGCGCCCTCGCCGGCAGCAAGAAGCCACGGAAGTCCGCCCGGA
GCAGAAAATGCCCACGCTACTGCGGGTTTATATAGACGGTCCCCACGGGATGGGGAAAACCACCACCACG
CAACTGCTGGTGGCCCTGGGTTCGCGCGACGATATCGTCTACGTACCCGAGCCGATGACTTACTGGCGGG
TGCTGGGGGCTTCCGAGACAATCGCGAACATCTACACCACACAACACCGCCTCGACCAGGGTGAGATATC
GGCCGGGGACGCGGCGGTGGTAATGACAAGCGCCCAGATAACAATGGGCATGCCTTATGCCGTGACCGAC
GCCGTTCTGGCTCCTCATATCGGGGGGGAGGCTGG
