>Addgene plasmid #20348 | pWS-TK2 | addgene partial sequence | sequence record 73817 | CAT-R 5'-GCAACTGACTGAAATGCCTC-3'
GATGCCATTGGGATATATCAACGGTGGTATATCCAGTGATTTTTTTCTCCATTTTAGCTTCCTTAGCTCC
TGAAAATCTCGACGGATCCTAACTCAAAATCCACACATTATACGAGCCGGAAGCATAAAGTGTAAAGCCT
GGGGTGCCTAATGCGGCCGCCATAGTGACTGGATATGTTGTGTTTTACAGTATTATGTAGTCTGTTTTTT
ATGCAAAATCTAATTTAATATATTGATATTTATATCATTTTACGTTTCTCGTTCAGCTTTTTTGTACAAA
CTTGTTGATTCGAGGTGATGGTGACGATGAATTCGAGCTCGGTACCCGGGGATCTTCCGGGCAGGCTCGC
GTTCCGAGGCCGGCCGAGCAGATAGGTCTTTGGGATGTAAAGCAGCTGCCCGGGGTCCCGAGGAAACTCG
GCCGTGGTGACCAACACGAAACAAAAGCGCTCGGCGTACCACCGAAGCATGGGCACGGATGCCGTAGTCA
GGTTGAGTTCGCCCGGGGGCGCCAAGCGTCCGCGCTGGGGGTCGCTGGCGTCGGGGGTGTTGGGCAACCA
CAGACGCCCGGTGTTTGTGTCGCGCCAGTACGTGCGGGCCAACCCCAGACCGTGCAAAAACCACGGGTCG
ATTTGCTCCGTCCAGTACGTGTCATGGCCCCCGGCAACGCCCACCAGGACCCCCATCACCACCCACAGAC
CGGGGCCCATGGTCGTCCGTCCCGGCTGCCAGTCCGCAGATGGGGGGGTGTCCGTACCCACGGCCCAAAG
AGGCTCCGCACCTCGGAGGCTATCGGAGGCCCTTTGTTGCCGTAAGCGCGGGCCAAAGGATGGGGTGGGG
TGAGGGTAAAAGCACAAAGGGAGTACCAGACCGAAAACAAGGACGGATCGGCCCGCTCCGTTTTTCGGTG
GGGTGCTGATACGGTGCCAGCCCTGGCCCCGAACCCCCGCGCTTATGGACACACCACACGACAACAATGC
CTTTTATTCTGTTCTTTTATTGCCGTCATCGCCGGGAGGCCTTCCGTTCGGGCTTCCGTGTTTGAACTAA
ACTCCCCCCACCTCGCGGGCAAACGTGCGCGCCAGGTC
